Addgene plasmid #17620: EF.delmFasL.CMV.GFP
Depositing lab: Linzhao Cheng. Depositing organization: Johns Hopkins University and School of Medicine. Publication: Lentiviral vectors with two independent internal promoters transfer high-level expression of multiple transgenes to human hematopoietic stem-progenitor cells. Yu X, Zhan X, D'Costa J, Tanavde VM, Ye Z, Peng T, Malehorn MT, Yang X, Civin CI, Cheng L. Mol Ther. 2003 Jun . 7(6):827-38. 10.1016/S1525-0016(03)00104-7 PubMed 12788657.
Backbone
  Vector backbone: EF.CMV.GFP
  Vector type: Mammalian Expression, Lentiviral
  Selectable markers: GFP
Growth in bacteria
  Bacterial resistance: Ampicillin, 100 μg/mL
  Growth temperature: 37°C
  Growth strain: Stbl3
  Copy number: Unknown
Gene/Insert
  Gene/Insert name: delFasL (alt name: Fas ligand)
  Species: M. musculus (mouse)
  Insert size (bp): 800
  Mutation: Noncleavable mouse delFasL . Deleted the exon 2 region, which contains the metalloproteinase cleavage site.
  Entrez Gene: Fasl (a.k.a. APT1LG1, CD178, CD95-L, CD95L, Fas-L, Faslg, Tnfsf6, Tnlg1a, gld)
  Cloning method: Restriction Enzyme
  Sequencing primers: 5′ EF-1a forward
Terms and licenses: Academic/Nonprofit Terms; Industry Terms: Not Available to Industry
Depositor comments: The CMV promoter was inserted immediately upstream of GFP in the EF.GFP LV to make the intermediate LV, EF.V-CMV.GFP, with a unique EcoRV site available to insert a gene of interest under the control of the EF promoter. Noncleavable mouse delFasL cDNA was constructed using PCR cloning to delete the exon 2 region, which contains the metalloproteinase cleavage site. The delFasL gene was then cloned into the EcoRV site of EF.CMV.GFP to make the EF.delFasL-CMV.GFP LV. Recombinant LVs were produced by transient transfection of the transducing vector into 293T cells with two packaging vectors: pMD.G, a plasmid expressing the VSV-G envelope gene, and pCMVDeltaR8.91, a plasmid expressing the HIV-1 gag/pol, tat, and rev genes.
How to cite: EF.delmFasL.CMV.GFP was a gift from Linzhao Cheng (Addgene plasmid # 17620 ; http://n2t.net/addgene:17620 ; RRID:Addgene_17620)
