[The description below was written by a language model from this plasmid's Addgene catalogue record and pLannotate feature annotations shown in this document.]
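Description:
EF.delmFasL.CMV.GFP is an HIV-1-based, self-inactivating lentiviral transfer vector of about 9 kb, built on the EF.CMV.GFP backbone, that carries two independent internal promoters so that a gene of interest and a fluorescent marker are expressed from separate transcription units. In bacteria it is maintained through a high-copy ColE1/pUC-type origin and selected with ampicillin (β-lactamase). An f1 origin, an SV40 origin and remnants of a pBluescript-type lac/lacZα region are also annotated. The viral portion consists of an RSV enhancer/promoter fused to a truncated 5' LTR, which drives genomic RNA synthesis in producer cells. This is followed by the Ψ packaging signal with a gag fragment, the Rev response element for Rev-dependent nuclear export, and a ΔU3 3' LTR that disables LTR promoter activity after integration. An SV40 polyadenylation signal lies downstream.

Between the LTRs, the human EF-1α promoter drives an approximately 800 bp mouse Fas ligand (Fasl) cDNA that was cloned into a unique EcoRV site. This delFasL variant lacks the exon 2 region containing the metalloproteinase cleavage site, making it noncleavable. Immediately downstream, a CMV enhancer/promoter drives EGFP, which serves as the only mammalian marker, so transduced cells are identified or sorted by fluorescence rather than by drug selection. According to the depositor, virus was produced by transient transfection of 293T cells with a VSV-G envelope plasmid and a packaging plasmid supplying HIV-1 gag/pol, tat and rev. The associated work concerns high-level co-expression of multiple transgenes in human hematopoietic stem and progenitor cells.
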