Features (pLannotate 1.2.2; 31 found; start..end, strand, type, name):
     12..33      +  protein_bind   CAP binding site: CAP binding activates transcription in the presence of cAMP. E. coli catabolite activator protein
     48..78      +  promoter       lac promoter: promoter for the E. coli lac operon
     86..102     +  protein_bind   lac operator: The lac repressor binds to the lac operator to inhibit transcription in E. coli. This inhibition can be relieved by adding lactose or isopropyl-β-D-thiogalactopyranoside (IPTG). lac repressor encoded by lacI
    147..165     +  promoter       T3 promoter: promoter for bacteriophage T3 RNA polymerase
    193..419     +  promoter       RSV promoter: Rous sarcoma virus enhancer/promoter
    420..600     +  LTR            5' LTR (truncated): truncated 5' long terminal repeat (LTR) from HIV-1
    647..772     +  misc_feature   HIV-1 Ψ: packaging signal of human immunodeficiency virus type 1
    756..1119    +  CDS            HIV-1 gag (fragment): gag protein from human immunodeficiency virus 1; gag
   1265..1498    +  misc_feature   RRE: The Rev response element (RRE) of HIV-1 allows for Rev-dependent mRNA export from the nucleus to the cytoplasm.
   1875..1975    +  CDS            Rev (fragment): human immunodeficiency virus 1 (HIV-1) Rev protein; rev; enhances nuclear export of unspliced and incompletely spliced viral mRNAs
   2017..2034    -  misc_feature   MCS (fragment): pBluescript multiple cloning site
   2042..2108    +  CDS            small t antigen (fragment): SV40 (simian virus 40) small t antigen
   2115..3293    +  promoter       EF-1α promoter: strong constitutive promoter for human elongation factor EF-1α
   3310..3328    +  promoter       T7 promoter: promoter for bacteriophage T7 RNA polymerase
   3368..4159    +  CDS            Faslg (fragment): TNFL6_MOUSE - Also known as Apt1lg1, Cd95l, Fasl, gld, Tnfsf6. Experimental evidence at protein level: Swiss-Prot protein existence level 1. [FasL intracellular domain]: Cytoplasmic form induces gene transcription inhibition. From Mus musculus (Mouse).
   4191..4208    -  misc_feature   MCS (fragment): pBluescript multiple cloning site
   4262..4565    +  enhancer       CMV enhancer: human cytomegalovirus immediate early enhancer
   4566..4769    +  promoter       CMV promoter: human cytomegalovirus (CMV) immediate early promoter
   4792..4834    +  misc_feature   MCS (fragment): multiple cloning site
   4857..5576    +  CDS            EGFP: the original enhanced GFP (Yang et al., 1996) mammalian codon-optimized
   5614..5682    +  CDS            nef (fragment): NEF_HV1Z2 - Experimental evidence at protein level: Swiss-Prot protein existence level 1. Extracellular Nef protein targets CD4(+) T-lymphocytes for apoptosis by interacting with CXCR4 surface receptors. From Human immunodeficiency virus type 1 group M subtype D (isolate Z2/CDC-Z34) (HIV-1).
   5684..5917    +  LTR            3' LTR (ΔU3): self-inactivating 3' long terminal repeat (LTR) from HIV-1
   5989..6110    +  polyA_signal   SV40 poly(A) signal: SV40 polyadenylation signal
   6150..6285    +  rep_origin     SV40 ori: SV40 origin of replication
   6306..6324    -  promoter       T7 promoter: promoter for bacteriophage T7 RNA polymerase
   6332..6487    +  CDS            lacZα (fragment): LacZα fragment of β-galactosidase; lacZ fragment
   6492..6920    +  rep_origin     f1 ori (sequence partly withheld): f1 bacteriophage origin of replication; arrow indicates direction of (+) strand synthesis
   6973..7077    +  promoter       AmpR promoter: bla
   7078..7938    +  CDS            AmpR: β-lactamase; bla; confers resistance to ampicillin, carbenicillin, and related antibiotics
   8109..8697    +  rep_origin     ori: high-copy-number ColE1/pMB1/pBR322/pUC origin of replication
   8880..8972    +  CDS            lacI (fragment): lac repressor; lacI; The lac repressor binds to the lac operator to inhibit transcription in E. coli. This inhibition can be relieved by adding lactose or isopropyl-β-D-thiogalactopyranoside (IPTG).
>Addgene plasmid #17620 | EF.delmFasL.CMV.GFP | addgene full sequence | sequence record 352191 | Addgene NGS Result
CGCAACGCAATTAATGTGAGTTAGCTCACTCATTAGGCACCCCAGGCTTTACACTTTATGCTTCCGGCTC
GTATGTTGTGTGGAATTGTGAGCGGATAACAATTTCACACAGGAAACAGCTATGACCATGATTACGCCAA
GCGCGCAATTAACCCTCACTAAAGGGAACAAAAGCTGGAGCTGCAAGCTTAATGTAGTCTTATGCAATAC
TCTTGTAGTCTTGCAACATGGTAACGATGAGTTAGCAACATGCCTTACAAGGAGAGAAAAAGCACCGTGC
ATGCCGATTGGTGGAAGTAAGGTGGTACGATCGTGCCTTATTAGGAAGGCAACAGACGGGTCTGACATGG
ATTGGACGAACCACTGAATTGCCGCATTGCAGAGATATTGTATTTAAGTGCCTAGCTCGATACATAAACG
GGTCTCTCTGGTTAGACCAGATCTGAGCCTGGGAGCTCTCTGGCTAACTAGGGAACCCACTGCTTAAGCC
TCAATAAAGCTTGCCTTGAGTGCTTCAAGTAGTGTGTGCCCGTCTGTTGTGTGACTCTGGTAACTAGAGA
TCCCTCAGACCCTTTTAGTCAGTGTGGAAAATCTCTAGCAGTGGCGCCCGAACAGGGACTTGAAAGCGAA
AGGGAAACCAGAGGAGCTCTCTCGACGCAGGACTCGGCTTGCTGAAGCGCGCACGGCAAGAGGCGAGGGG
CGGCGACTGGTGAGTACGCCAAAAATTTTGACTAGCGGAGGCTAGAAGGAGAGAGATGGGTGCGAGAGCG
TCAGTATTAAGCGGGGGAGAATTAGATCGCGATGGGAAAAAATTCGGTTAAGGCCAGGGGGAAAGAAAAA
ATATAAATTAAAACATATAGTATGGGCAAGCAGGGAGCTAGAACGATTCGCAGTTAATCCTGGCCTGTTA
GAAACATCAGAAGGCTGTAGACAAATACTGGGACAGCTACAACCATCCCTTCAGACAGGATCAGAAGAAC
TTAGATCATTATATAATACAGTAGCAACCCTCTATTGTGTGCATCAAAGGATAGAGATAAAAGACACCAA
GGAAGCTTTAGACAAGATAGAGGAAGAGCAAAACAAAAGTAAGACCACCGCACAGCAAGCGGCCGCTGAT
CTTCAGACCTGGAGGAGGAGATATGAGGGACAATTGGAGAAGTGAATTATATAAATATAAAGTAGTAAAA
ATTGAACCATTAGGAGTAGCACCCACCAAGGCAAAGAGAAGAGTGGTGCAGAGAGAAAAAAGAGCAGTGG
GAATAGGAGCTTTGTTCCTTGGGTTCTTGGGAGCAGCAGGAAGCACTATGGGCGCAGCGTCAATGACGCT
GACGGTACAGGCCAGACAATTATTGTCTGGTATAGTGCAGCAGCAGAACAATTTGCTGAGGGCTATTGAG
GCGCAACAGCATCTGTTGCAACTCACAGTCTGGGGCATCAAGCAGCTCCAGGCAAGAATCCTGGCTGTGG
AAAGATACCTAAAGGATCAACAGCTCCTGGGGATTTGGGGTTGCTCTGGAAAACTCATTTGCACCACTGC
TGTGCCTTGGAATGCTAGTTGGAGTAATAAATCTCTGGAACAGATTTGGAATCACACGACCTGGATGGAG
TGGGACAGAGAAATTAACAATTACACAAGCTTAATACACTCCTTAATTGAAGAATCGCAAAACCAGCAAG
AAAAGAATGAACAAGAATTATTGGAATTAGATAAATGGGCAAGTTTGTGGAATTGGTTTAACATAACAAA
TTGGCTGTGGTATATAAAATTATTCATAATGATAGTAGGAGGCTTGGTAGGTTTAAGAATAGTTTTTGCT
GTACTTTCTATAGTGAATAGAGTTAGGCAGGGATATTCACCATTATCGTTTCAGACCCACCTCCCAACCC
CGAGGGGACCCGACAGGCCCGAAGGAATAGAAGAAGAAGGTGGAGAGAGAGACAGAGACAGATCCATTCG
ATTAGTGAACGGATCTCGACGGTATCGATCACGAGACTAGCCTCGAGAAGCTTGATGACGGTATCGATAA
GCTTTGCAAAGATGGATAAAGTTTTAAACAGAGAGGAATCTTTGCAGCTAATGGACCTTCTAGGTCTTGA
AAGGAGTGGGAATTGGCTCCGGTGCCCGTCAGTGGGCAGAGCGCACATCGCCCACAGTCCCCGAGAAGTT
GGGGGGAGGGGTCGGCAATTGAACCGGTGCCTAGAGAAGGTGGCGCGGGGTAAACTGGGAAAGTGATGTC
GTGTACTGGCTCCGCCTTTTTCCCGAGGGTGGGGGAGAACCGTATATAAGTGCAGTAGTCGCCGTGAACG
TTCTTTTTCGCAACGGGTTTGCCGCCAGAACACAGGTAAGTGCCGTGTGTGGTTCCCGCGGGCCTGGCCT
CTTTACGGGTTATGGCCCTTGCGTGCCTTGAATTACTTCCACCTGGCTGCAGTACGTGATTCTTGATCCC
GAGCTTCGGGTTGGAAGTGGGTGGGAGAGTTCGAGGCCTTGCGCTTAAGGAGCCCCTTCGCCTCGTGCTT
GAGTTGAGGCCTGGCCTGGGCGCTGGGGCCGCCGCGTGCGAATCTGGTGGCACCTTCGCGCCTGTCTCGC
TGCTTTCGATAAGTCTCTAGCCATTTAAAATTTTTGATGACCTGCTGCGACGCTTTTTTTCTGGCAAGAT
AGTCTTGTAAATGCGGGCCAAGATCTGCACACTGGTATTTCGGTTTTTGGGGCCGCGGGCGGCGACGGGG
CCCGTGCGTCCCAGCGCACATGTTCGGCGAGGCGGGGCCTGCGAGCGCGGCCACCGAGAATCGGACGGGG
GTAGTCTCAAGCTGGCCGGCCTGCTCTGGTGCCTGGCCTCGCGCCGCCGTGTATCGCCCCGCCCTGGGCG
GCAAGGCTGGCCCGGTCGGCACCAGTTGCGTGAGCGGAAAGATGGCCGCTTCCCGGCCCTGCTGCAGGGA
GCTCAAAATGGAGGACGCGGCGCTCGGGAGAGCGGGCGGGTGAGTCACCCACACAAAGGAAAAGGGCCTT
TCCGTCCTCAGCCGTCGCTTCATGTGACTCCACGGAGTACCGGGCGCCGTCCAGGCACCTCGATTAGTTC
TCGAGCTTTTGGAGTACGTCGTCTTTAGGTTGGGGGGAGGGGTTTTATGCGATGGAGTTTCCCCACACTG
AGTGGGTGGAGACTGAAGTTAGGCCAGCTTGGCACTTGATGTAATTCTCCTTGGAATTTGCCCTTTTTGA
GTTTGGATCTTGGTTCATTCTCAAGCCTCAGACAGTGGTTCAAAGTTTTTTTCTTCCATTTCAGGTGTCG
TGAGGAATTAGCTTGGTACTAATACGACTCACTATAGGGAGACCCAAGCTGGCTAGGTAAGCTTGATAAT
TCCCACCATGCAGCAGCCCATGAATTACCCATGTCCCCAGATCTTCTGGGTAGACAGCAGTGCCACTTCA
TCTTGGGCTCCTCCAGGGTCAGTTTTTCCCTGTCCATCTTGTGGGCCTAGAGGGCCGGACCAAAGGAGAC
CGCCACCTCCACCACCACCTGTGTCACCACTACCACCGCCATCACAACCACTCCCACTGCCGCCACTGAC
CCCTCTAAAGAAGAAGGACCACAACACAAATCTGTGGCTACCGGTGGTATTTTTCATGGTTCTGGTGGCT
CTGGTTGGAATGGGATTAGGAATGTATCAGCTCTTCCACCTGCAGAAGGAACTGGCAGAACTCCGTGAGG
CCAACCCCAGTACACCCTCTGAAAAAAAAGAGCCGAGGAGTGTGGCCCATTTAACAGGGAACCCCCACTC
AAGGTCCATCCCTCTGGAATGGGAAGACACATATGGAACCGCTCTGATCTCTGGAGTGAAGTATAAGAAA
GGTGGCCTTGTGATCAACGAAACTGGGTTGTACTTCGTGTATTCCAAAGTATACTTCCGGGGTCAGTCTT
GCAACAACCAGCCCCTAAACCACAAGGTCTATATGAGGAACTCTAAGTATCCTGAGGATCTGGTGCTAAT
GGAGGAGAAGAGGTTGAACTACTGCACTACTGGACAGATATGGGCCCACAGCAGCTACCTGGGGGCAGTA
TTCAATCTTACCAGTGCTGACCATTTATATGTCAACATATCTCAACTCTCTCTGATCAATTTTGAGGAAT
CTAAGACCTTTTTCGGCTTGTATAAGCTTTAAGGTACCTCTAGAGTCGACCCGGGCGGCCATCGAATTCC
TGCAGCCCTAATAGTAATCAATTACGGGGTCATTAGTTCATAGCCCATATATGGAGTTCCGCGTTACATA
ACTTACGGTAAATGGCCCGCCTGGCTGACCGCCCAACGACCCCCGCCCATTGACGTCAATAATGACGTAT
GTTCCCATAGTAACGCCAATAGGGACTTTCCATTGACGTCAATGGGTGGAGTATTTACGGTAAACTGCCC
ACTTGGCAGTACATCAAGTGTATCATATGCCAAGTACGCCCCCTATTGACGTCAATGACGGTAAATGGCC
CGCCTGGCATTATGCCCAGTACATGACCTTATGGGACTTTCCTACTTGGCAGTACATCTACGTATTAGTC
ATCGCTATTACCATGGTGATGCGGTTTTGGCAGTACATCAATGGGCGTGGATAGCGGTTTGACTCACGGG
GATTTCCAAGTCTCCACCCCATTGACGTCAATGGGAGTTTGTTTTGGCACCAAAATCAACGGGACTTTCC
AAAATGTCGTAACAACTCCGCCCCATTGACGCAAATGGGCGGTAGGCGTGTACGGTGGGAGGTCTATATA
AGCAGAGCTGGTTTAGTGAACCGTCAGATCCGCTAGCGCTACCGGACTCAGATCTCGAGCTCAAGCTTCG
AATTGGGGGATCCACCGGTCGCCACCATGGTGAGCAAGGGCGAGGAGCTGTTCACCGGGGTGGTGCCCAT
CCTGGTCGAGCTGGACGGCGACGTAAACGGCCACAAGTTCAGCGTGTCCGGCGAGGGCGAGGGCGATGCC
ACCTACGGCAAGCTGACCCTGAAGTTCATCTGCACCACCGGCAAGCTGCCCGTGCCCTGGCCCACCCTCG
TGACCACCCTGACCTACGGCGTGCAGTGCTTCAGCCGCTACCCCGACCACATGAAGCAGCACGACTTCTT
CAAGTCCGCCATGCCCGAAGGCTACGTCCAGGAGCGCACCATCTTCTTCAAGGACGACGGCAACTACAAG
ACCCGCGCCGAGGTGAAGTTCGAGGGCGACACCCTGGTGAACCGCATCGAGCTGAAGGGCATCGACTTCA
AGGAGGACGGCAACATCCTGGGGCACAAGCTGGAGTACAACTACAACAGCCACAACGTCTATATCATGGC
CGACAAGCAGAAGAACGGCATCAAGGTGAACTTCAAGATCCGCCACAACATCGAGGACGGCAGCGTGCAG
CTCGCCGACCACTACCAGCAGAACACCCCCATCGGCGACGGCCCCGTGCTGCTGCCCGACAACCACTACC
TGAGCACCCAGTCCGCCCTGAGCAAAGACCCCAACGAGAAGCGCGATCACATGGTCCTGCTGGAGTTCGT
GACCGCCGCCGGGATCACTCTCGGCATGGACGAGCTGTACAAGTAAAGCGGCCGCGTCGACGGGCCCGCG
GAATTCGAGCTCGGTACCTTTAAGACCAATGACTTACAAGGCAGCTGTAGATCTTAGCCACTTTTTAAAA
GAAAAGGGGGGACTGGAAGGGCTAATTCACTCCCAACGAAGACAAGATCTGCTTTTTGCTTGTACTGGGT
CTCTCTGGTTAGACCAGATCTGAGCCTGGGAGCTCTCTGGCTAACTAGGGAACCCACTGCTTAAGCCTCA
ATAAAGCTTGCCTTGAGTGCTTCAAGTAGTGTGTGCCCGTCTGTTGTGTGACTCTGGTAACTAGAGATCC
CTCAGACCCTTTTAGTCAGTGTGGAAAATCTCTAGCAGTAGTAGTTCATGTCATCTTATTATTCAGTATT
TATAACTTGCAAAGAAATGAATATCAGAGAGTGAGAGGAACTTGTTTATTGCAGCTTATAATGGTTACAA
ATAAAGCAATAGCATCACAAATTTCACAAATAAAGCATTTTTTTCACTGCATTCTAGTTGTGGTTTGTCC
AAACTCATCAATGTATCTTATCATGTCTGGCTCTAGCTATCCCGCCCCTAACTCCGCCCATCCCGCCCCT
AACTCCGCCCAGTTCCGCCCATTCTCCGCCCCATGGCTGACTAATTTTTTTTATTTATGCAGAGGCCGAG
GCCGCCTCGGCCTCTGAGCTATTCCAGAAGTAGTGAGGAGGCTTTTTTGGAGGCCTAGGGACGTACCCAA
TTCGCCCTATAGTGAGTCGTATTACGCGCGCTCACTGGCCGTCGTTTTACAACGTCGTGACTGGGAAAAC
CCTGGCGTTACCCAACTTAATCGCCTTGCAGCACATCCCCCTTTCGCCAGCTGGCGTAATAGCGAAGAGG
CCCGCACCGATCGCCCTTCCCAACAGTTGCGCAGCCTGAATGGCGAATGGG
[124 nt withheld, positions 6492-6615]
C
[91 nt withheld, positions 6617-6707]
A
[49 nt withheld, positions 6709-6757]
CCTTTGACGTTGGAGTCCACGTTCTTT
[37 nt withheld, positions 6785-6821]
ACCCTATCTCGGTCTATTCTTTTGATTTATAAGGGATTTTGCCGATTTCGGCCTATTGGTTAAAAAATGA
GCTGATTTAACAAAAATTTAACGCGAATTTTAACAAAATATTAACGCTTACAATTTAGGTGGCACTTTTC
GGGGAAATGTGCGCGGAACCCCTATTTGTTTATTTTTCTAAATACATTCAAATATGTATCCGCTCATGAG
ACAATAACCCTGATAAATGCTTCAATAATATTGAAAAAGGAAGAGTATGAGTATTCAACATTTCCGTGTC
GCCCTTATTCCCTTTTTTGCGGCATTTTGCCTTCCTGTTTTTGCTCACCCAGAAACGCTGGTGAAAGTAA
AAGATGCTGAAGATCAGTTGGGTGCACGAGTGGGTTACATCGAACTGGATCTCAACAGCGGTAAGATCCT
TGAGAGTTTTCGCCCCGAAGAACGTTTTCCAATGATGAGCACTTTTAAAGTTCTGCTATGTGGCGCGGTA
TTATCCCGTATTGACGCCGGGCAAGAGCAACTCGGTCGCCGCATACACTATTCTCAGAATGACTTGGTTG
AGTACTCACCAGTCACAGAAAAGCATCTTACGGATGGCATGACAGTAAGAGAATTATGCAGTGCTGCCAT
AACCATGAGTGATAACACTGCGGCCAACTTACTTCTGACAACGATCGGAGGACCGAAGGAGCTAACCGCT
TTTTTGCACAACATGGGGGATCATGTAACTCGCCTTGATCGTTGGGAACCGGAGCTGAATGAAGCCATAC
CAAACGACGAGCGTGACACCACGATGCCTGTAGCAATGGCAACAACGTTGCGCAAACTATTAACTGGCGA
ACTACTTACTCTAGCTTCCCGGCAACAATTAATAGACTGGATGGAGGCGGATAAAGTTGCAGGACCACTT
CTGCGCTCGGCCCTTCCGGCTGGCTGGTTTATTGCTGATAAATCTGGAGCCGGTGAGCGTGGGTCTCGCG
GTATCATTGCAGCACTGGGGCCAGATGGTAAGCCCTCCCGTATCGTAGTTATCTACACGACGGGGAGTCA
GGCAACTATGGATGAACGAAATAGACAGATCGCTGAGATAGGTGCCTCACTGATTAAGCATTGGTAACTG
TCAGACCAAGTTTACTCATATATACTTTAGATTGATTTAAAACTTCATTTTTAATTTAAAAGGATCTAGG
TGAAGATCCTTTTTGATAATCTCATGACCAAAATCCCTTAACGTGAGTTTTCGTTCCACTGAGCGTCAGA
CCCCGTAGAAAAGATCAAAGGATCTTCTTGAGATCCTTTTTTTCTGCGCGTAATCTGCTGCTTGCAAACA
AAAAAACCACCGCTACCAGCGGTGGTTTGTTTGCCGGATCAAGAGCTACCAACTCTTTTTCCGAAGGTAA
CTGGCTTCAGCAGAGCGCAGATACCAAATACTGTTCTTCTAGTGTAGCCGTAGTTAGGCCACCACTTCAA
GAACTCTGTAGCACCGCCTACATACCTCGCTCTGCTAATCCTGTTACCAGTGGCTGCTGCCAGTGGCGAT
AAGTCGTGTCTTACCGGGTTGGACTCAAGACGATAGTTACCGGATAAGGCGCAGCGGTCGGGCTGAACGG
GGGGTTCGTGCACACAGCCCAGCTTGGAGCGAACGACCTACACCGAACTGAGATACCTACAGCGTGAGCT
ATGAGAAAGCGCCACGCTTCCCGAAGGGAGAAAGGCGGACAGGTATCCGGTAAGCGGCAGGGTCGGAACA
GGAGAGCGCACGAGGGAGCTTCCAGGGGGAAACGCCTGGTATCTTTATAGTCCTGTCGGGTTTCGCCACC
TCTGACTTGAGCGTCGATTTTTGTGATGCTCGTCAGGGGGGCGGAGCCTATGGAAAAACGCCAGCAACGC
GGCCTTTTTACGGTTCCTGGCCTTTTGCTGGCCTTTTGCTCACATGTTCTTTCCTGCGTTATCCCCTGAT
TCTGTGGATAACCGTATTACCGCCTTTGAGTGAGCTGATACCGCTCGCCGCAGCCGAACGACCGAGCGCA
GCGAGTCAGTGAGCGAGGAAGCGGAAGAGCGCCCAATACGCAAACCGCCTCTCCCCGCGCGTTGGCCGAT
TCATTAATGCAGCTGGCACGACAGGTTTCCCGACTGGAAAGCGGGCAGTGAG
