>Addgene plasmid #17620 | EF.delmFasL.CMV.GFP | addgene partial sequence | sequence record 23511 | 17620 with EF-1a-F
TTTGGTGTGTGAGGATTAGCTTGGTACTAATACGACTCACTATAGGGAGACCCAAGCTGGCTAGGTAAGC
TTGATAATTCCCACCATGCAGCAGCCCATGAATTACCCATGTCCCCAGATCTTCTGGGTAGACAGCAGTG
CCACTTCATCTTGGGCTCCTCCAGGGTCAGTTTTTCCCTGTCCATCTTGTGGGCCTAGAGGGCCGGACCA
AAGGAGACCGCCACCTCCACCACCACCTGTGTCACCACTACCACCGCCATCACAACCACTCCCACTGCCG
CCACTGACCCCTCTAAAGAAGAAGGACCACAACACAAATCTGTGGCTACCGGTGGTATTTTTCATGGTTC
TGGTGGCTCTGGTTGGAATGGGATTAGGAATGTATCAGCTCTTCCACCTGCAGAAGGAACTGGCAGAACT
CCGTGAGGCCAACCCCAGTACACCCTCTGAAAAAAAAGAGCCGAGGAGTGTGGCCCATTTAACAGGGAAC
CCCCACTCAAGGTCCATCCCTCTGGAATGGGAAGACACATATGGAACCGCTCTGATCTCTGGAGTGAAGT
ATAAGAAAGGTGGCCTTGTGATCAACGAAACTGGGTTGTACTTCGTGTATTCCAAAGTATACTTCCGGGG
TCAGTCTTGCAACAACCAGCCCCTAAACCACAAGGTCTATATGAGGAACTCTAAGTATCCTGAGGATCTG
GTGCTAATGGAGGAGAAGAGGTTGAACTACTGCACTACTGGACAGATATGGGCCCACAGCAGCTACCTGG
GGGCAGTATTCATCTTACAGTGCTGACATTTATATGTCACATATCTCACTCTCNTGATCANTTTGAGGAT
CTAAAACNTTTTCGNTTGTNTAACTTAAGNACTCTANNTCACCGGNGCNTCAATTCTG
